Addgene plasmid #227542: pEPDG1CB0004
Purpose: Level 1 - Position 1 with 35S promoter and terminator for plant expression
Depositing lab: Nicola Patron. Depositing organization: Earlham Institute. Publication: Biosynthesis and bioactivity of anti-inflammatory triterpenoids in Calendula officinalis. Golubova D, Salmon M, Su H, Tansley C, Kaithakottil GG, Linsmith G, Schudoma C, Swarbreck D, O'Connell MA, Patron NJ. Nat Commun. 2025 Jul 28;16(1):6941. doi: 10.1038/s41467-025-62269-w. PubMed 40721615.
Backbone
  Vector backbone: pICH47732
  Vector type: Plant Expression
Growth in bacteria
  Bacterial resistance: Ampicillin, 100 μg/mL
  Growth temperature: 37°C
  Growth strain: DH5alpha
  Copy number: High Copy
Gene/Insert
  Gene/Insert name: 35Sshort_TMV_CaTXSS_35S
  Species: Calendula arvensis
  Mutation: BsaI sites removed by silent mutation
  Promoter: 35Sshort_TMV (pICH51277)
  Cloning method: Restriction Enzyme; 5′ cloning site BsaI (destroyed during cloning); 3′ cloning site BsaI (destroyed during cloning)
Terms and licenses: Academic/Nonprofit Terms; Industry Terms: Not Available to Industry
Depositor comments: Please note: This plasmid contains the domestication mutation F704L in 35Sshort_TMV_CaTXSS_35S.
How to cite: pEPDG1CB0004 was a gift from Nicola Patron (Addgene plasmid # 227542 ; http://n2t.net/addgene:227542 ; RRID:Addgene_227542)
