[The description below was written by a language model from this plasmid's Addgene catalogue record and pLannotate feature annotations shown in this document.]
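Description:
pEPDG1CB0004 is a Level 1, Position 1 plant expression construct built in the pICH47732 backbone, a Golden Gate/MoClo-style binary acceptor. It was assembled with BsaI, and both flanking sites were destroyed during cloning. The backbone carries nopaline-type left and right T-DNA border repeats that frame the expression cassette, so the payload can be transferred into plant cells by Agrobacterium. Replication functions include a high-copy ColE1/pUC-type origin for E. coli plus the broad-host-range IncP oriV with its trfA initiator gene, which supports maintenance in Agrobacterium. Selection in bacteria is by ampicillin resistance (β-lactamase under its own promoter). No plant selectable marker is annotated within the T-DNA.

The insert is a single transcription unit, 35Sshort_TMV_CaTXSS_35S. A short cauliflower mosaic virus 35S promoter drives strong constitutive transcription. It is followed by the tobacco mosaic virus Ω leader, which acts as a translational enhancer, then the CaTXSS coding sequence from Calendula arvensis and the CaMV 35S polyadenylation signal/terminator. The automated annotation labels the roughly 2.3 kb open reading frame by similarity to dammarenediol II synthase from Panax ginseng, consistent with an oxidosqualene cyclase-type triterpene synthase, although the record does not spell out the enzyme's product. Internal BsaI sites were removed by intended silent mutations for domestication, but the depositor notes that this introduced an F704L substitution. The short TetR and SET1 fragment hits are probably spurious annotation matches.

The associated work concerns the biosynthesis of anti-inflammatory triterpenoids in Calendula. The plasmid is suited to constitutive expression of this enzyme in plants, either on its own or as the first-position module in a multigene Level 2 assembly.
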