Features (pLannotate 1.2.2; 14 found; start..end, strand, type, name):
     42..66      +  misc_feature   RB T-DNA repeat: right border repeat from nopaline C58 T-DNA
    178..198     -  CDS            TetR (fragment): tetracycline resistance regulatory protein; tetR
    225..1370    -  CDS            trfA: TRFA_ECOLX - Experimental evidence at protein level: Swiss-Prot protein existence level 1. Also involved in plasmid copy number control, promoting intermolecular coupling of protein bound iterons at oriV, which inhibits replication initiation. From Escherichia coli.
   1706..2294    -  rep_origin     ori: high-copy-number ColE1/pMB1/pBR322/pUC origin of replication
   2465..3325    -  CDS            AmpR: β-lactamase; bla; confers resistance to ampicillin, carbenicillin, and related antibiotics
   3326..3430    -  promoter       AmpR promoter: bla
   3517..4148    -  rep_origin     oriV: incP origin of replication
   4240..4264    +  misc_feature   LB T-DNA repeat: left border repeat from nopaline C58 T-DNA
   4450..4795    +  promoter       CaMV 35S promoter: strong constitutive promoter from cauliflower mosaic virus
   4747..4793    +  promoter       minimal CaMV 35S promoter: minimal 35S promoter from cauliflower mosaic virus
   4824..4877    +  misc_feature   TMV Ω: translational enhancer from the tobacco mosaic virus 5'-leader sequence (Gallie et al., 1988)
   4886..7213    +  CDS            DDS: DADIS_PANGI - Also known as DS
   7234..7251    +  CDS            SET1 (fragment): solubility-enhancement tag derived from T7 phage gene 10B
   7286..7460    +  polyA_signal   CaMV poly(A) signal: cauliflower mosaic virus polyadenylation signal
>Addgene plasmid #227542 | pEPDG1CB0004 | addgene full sequence | sequence record 455458 | Addgene NGS Result
GCAATTGTCTTCTGCACGAAGTGGTTTAAACTATCAGTGTTTGACAGGATATATTGGCGGGTAAACCTAA
GAGAAAAGAGCGTTTATTAGAATAATCGGATATTTAAAAGGGCGTGAAAAGGTTTATCCGTTCGTCCATT
TGTATGTGCATGCCAACCACAGGGTTCCCCAGATCAGGCGCTGGCTGCTGAACCCCCAGCCGGAACTGAC
CCCACAAGGCCCTAGCGTTTGCAATGCACCAGGTCATCATTGACCCAGGCGTGTTCCACCAGGCCGCTGC
CTCGCAACTCTTCGCAGGCTTCGCCGACCTGCTCGCGCCACTTCTTCACGCGGGTGGAATCCGATCCGCA
CATGAGGCGGAAGGTTTCCAGCTTGAGCGGGTACGGCTCCCGGTGCGAGCTGAAATAGTCGAACATCCGT
CGGGCCGTCGGCGACAGCTTGCGGTACTTCTCCCATATGAATTTCGTGTAGTGGTCGCCAGCAAACAGCA
CGACGATTTCCTCGTCGATCAGGACCTGGCAACGGGACGTTTTCTTGCCACGGTCCAGGACGCGGAAGCG
GTGCAGCAGCGACACCGATTCCAGGTGCCCAACGCGGTCGGACGTGAAGCCCATCGCCGTCGCCTGTAGG
CGCGACAGGCATTCCTCGGCCTTCGTGTAATACCGGCCATTGATCGACCAGCCCAGGTCCTGGCAAAGCT
CGTAGAACGTGAAGGTGATCGGCTCGCCGATAGGGGTGCGCTTCGCGTACTCCAACACCTGCTGCCACAC
CAGTTCGTCATCGTCGGCCCGCAGCTCGACGCCGGTGTAGGTGATCTTCACGTCCTTGTTGACGTGGAAA
ATGACCTTGTTTTGCAGCGCCTCGCGCGGGATTTTCTTGTTGCGCGTGGTGAACAGGGCAGAGCGGGCCG
TGTCGTTTGGCATCGCTCGCATCGTGTCCGGCCACGGCGCAATATCGAACAAGGAAAGCTGCATTTCCTT
GATCTGCTGCTTCGTGTGTTTCAGCAACGCGGCCTGCTTGGCCTCGCTGACCTGTTTTGCCAGGTCCTCG
CCGGCGGTTTTTCGCTTCTTGGTCGTCATAGTTCCTCGCGTGTCGATGGTCATCGACTTCGCCAAACCTG
CCGCCTCCTGTTCAAGACGACGCGAACGCTCCACGGCGGCCGATGGCGCGGGCAGGGCAGGGGGAGCCAG
TTGCACGCTGTCGCGCTCGATCTTGGCCGTAGCTTGCTGGACCATCGAGCCGACGGACTGGAAGGTTTCG
CGGGGCGCACGCATGACGGTGCGGCTTGCGATGGTTTCGGCATCCTCGGCGGAAAACCCCGCGTCGATCA
GTTCTTGCCTGTATGCCTTCCGGTCAAACGTCCGATTCATTCACCCTCCTTGCGGGATTGCCCCGACTCA
CGCCGGGGCAATGTGCCCTTATTCCTGATTTGACCCGCCTGGTGCCTTGGTGTCCAGATAATCCACCTTA
TCGGCAATGAAGTCGGTCCCGTAGACCGTCTGGCCGTCCTTCTCGTACTTGGTATTCCGAATCTTGCCCT
GCACGAATACCAGCGACCCCTTGCCCAAATACTTGCCGTGGGCCTCGGCCTGAGAGCCAAAACACTTGAT
GCGGAAGAAGTCGGTGCGCTCCTGCTTGTCGCCGGCATCGTTGCGCCACATCTAGGATCTGCCAGGAACC
GTAAAAAGGCCGCGTTGCTGGCGTTTTTCCATAGGCTCCGCCCCCCTGACGAGCATCACAAAAATCGACG
CTCAAGTCAGAGGTGGCGAAACCCGACAGGACTATAAAGATACCAGGCGTTTCCCCCTGGAAGCTCCCTC
GTGCGCTCTCCTGTTCCGACCCTGCCGCTTACCGGATACCTGTCCGCCTTTCTCCCTTCGGGAAGCGTGG
CGCTTTCTCATAGCTCACGCTGTAGGTATCTCAGTTCGGTGTAGGTCGTTCGCTCCAAGCTGGGCTGTGT
GCACGAACCCCCCGTTCAGCCCGACCGCTGCGCCTTATCCGGTAACTATCGTCTTGAGTCCAACCCGGTA
AGACACGACTTATCGCCACTGGCAGCAGCCACTGGTAACAGGATTAGCAGAGCGAGGTATGTAGGCGGTG
CTACAGAGTTCTTGAAGTGGTGGCCTAACTACGGCTACACTAGAAGAACAGTATTTGGTATCTGCGCTCT
GCTGAAGCCAGTTACCTTCGGAAAAAGAGTTGGTAGCTCTTGATCCGGCAAACAAACCACCGCTGGTAGC
GGTGGTTTTTTTGTTTGCAAGCAGCAGATTACGCGCAGAAAAAAAGGATCTCAAGAAGATCCTTTGATCT
TTTCTACGGGGTCTGACGCTCAGTGGAACGAAAACTCACGTTAAGGGATTTTGGTCATGAGATTATCAAA
AAGGATCTTCACCTAGATCCTTTTAAATTAAAAATGAAGTTTTAAATCAATCTAAAGTATATATGAGTAA
ACTTGGTCTGACAGTTACCAATGCTTAATCAGTGAGGCACCTATCTCAGCGATCTGTCTATTTCGTTCAT
CCATAGTTGCCTGACTCCCCGTCGTGTAGATAACTACGATACGGGAGGGCTTACCATCTGGCCCCAGTGC
TGCAATGATACCGCGAGAACCACGCTCACCGGCTCCAGATTTATCAGCAATAAACCAGCCAGCCGGAAGG
GCCGAGCGCAGAAGTGGTCCTGCAACTTTATCCGCCTCCATCCAGTCTATTAATTGTTGCCGGGAAGCTA
GAGTAAGTAGTTCGCCAGTTAATAGTTTGCGCAACGTTGTTGCCATTGCTACAGGCATCGTGGTGTCACG
CTCGTCGTTTGGTATGGCTTCATTCAGCTCCGGTTCCCAACGATCAAGGCGAGTTACATGATCCCCCATG
TTGTGCAAAAAAGCGGTTAGCTCCTTCGGTCCTCCGATCGTTGTCAGAAGTAAGTTGGCCGCAGTGTTAT
CACTCATGGTTATGGCAGCACTGCATAATTCTCTTACTGTCATGCCATCCGTAAGATGCTTTTCTGTGAC
TGGTGAGTACTCAACCAAGTCATTCTGAGAATAGTGTATGCGGCGACCGAGTTGCTCTTGCCCGGCGTCA
ATACGGGATAATACCGCGCCACATAGCAGAACTTTAAAAGTGCTCATCATTGGAAAACGTTCTTCGGGGC
GAAAACTCTCAAGGATCTTACCGCTGTTGAGATCCAGTTCGATGTAACCCACTCGTGCACCCAACTGATC
TTCAGCATCTTTTACTTTCACCAGCGTTTCTGGGTGAGCAAAAACAGGAAGGCAAAATGCCGCAAAAAAG
GGAATAAGGGCGACACGGAAATGTTGAATACTCATACTCTTCCTTTTTCAATATTATTGAAGCATTTATC
AAGGTTATTGTCTCATGAGCGGATACATATTTGAATGTATTTAGAAAAATAAACAAATAGGGGTTCCGCG
CACGAATTGGCCAGCGCTGCCATTTTTGGGGTGAGGCCGTTCGCGGCCGAGGGGCGCAGCCCCTGGGGGG
ATGGGAGGCCCGCGTTAGCGGGCCGGGAGGGTTCGAGAAGGGGGGGCACCCCCCTTCGGCGTGCGCGGTC
ACGCGCACAGGGCGCAGCCCTGGTTAAAAACAAGGTTTATAAATATTGGTTTAAAAGCAGGTTAAAAGAC
AGGTTAGCGGTGGCCGAAAAACGGGCGGAAACCCTTGCAAATGCTGGATTTTCTGCCTGTGGACAGCCCC
TCAAATGTCAATAGGTGCGCCCCTCATCTGTCAGCACTCTGCCCCTCAAGTGTCAAGGATCGCGCCCCTC
ATCTGTCAGTAGTCGCGCCCCTCAAGTGTCAATACCGCAGGGCACTTATCCCCAGGCTTGTCCACATCAT
CTGTGGGAAACTCGCGTAAAATCAGGCGTTTTCGCCGATTTGCGAGGCTGGCCAGCTCCACGTCGCCGGC
CGAAATCGAGCCTGCCCCTCATCTGTCAACGCCGCGCCGGGTGAGTCGGCCCCTCAAGTGTCAACGTCCG
CCCCTCATCTGTCAGTGAGGGCCAAGTTTTCCGCGAGGTATCCACAACGCCGGCGGCCGCGGTGTCTCGC
ACACGGCTTCGACGGCGTTTCTGGCGCGTTTGCAGGGCCATAGACGGCCGCCAGCCCAGCGGCGAGGGCA
ACCAGCCCGGTGAGCGTCGCAAAGGAGATCCTGATCTGACTGATGGGCTGCCTGTATCGAGTGGTGATTT
TGTGCCGAGCTGCCGGTCGGGGAGCTGTTGGCTGGCTGGTGGCAGGATATATTGTGGTGTAAACAAATTG
ACGCTTAGACAACTTAATAACACATTGCGGACGTTTTTAATGTACTGGGGTGGATGCAGTGGGCCCCACT
CTGTGAAGACAATGCCGAATTCGGATCCGGAGGTCAACATGGTGGAGCACGACACTCTGGTCTACTCCAA
AAATGTCAAAGATACAGTCTCAGAAGATCAAAGGGCTATTGAGACTTTTCAACAAAGGATAATTTCGGGA
AACCTCCTCGGATTCCATTGCCCAGCTATCTGTCACTTCATCGAAAGGACAGTAGAAAAGGAAGGTGGCT
CCTACAAATGCCATCATTGCGATAAAGGAAAGGCTATCATTCAAGATCTCTCTGCCGACAGTGGTCCCAA
AGATGGACCCCCACCCACGAGGAGCATCGTGGAAAAAGAAGAGGTTCCAACCACGTCTACAAAGCAAGTG
GATTGATGTGACATCTCCACTGACGTAAGGGATGACGCACAATCCCACTATCCTTCGCAAGACCCTTCCT
CTATATAAGGAAGTTCATTTCATTTGGAGAGGACACGCTCGAGTATAAGAGCTCATTTTTACAACAATTA
CCAACAACAACAAACAACAAACAACATTACAATTACATTTACAATTATCGATACAATGTGGAAATTGAAA
ATTGGTGAGAAAAATGGAAAGCTGGAAATTGGTGACGGAAATGGCGATGAATATTTGTATAGTACCAACA
ATTTTGTGGGCAGACAAATATGGGAGTTCGATCCAAGTGCAGGCACGCAGGAAGAACGTGACCAAATCGA
AAGGATTCGAGAGCAGTTCTTGAACAATAAGAAGAAACTCGACATCCATTGTTGTGGTGACTTGCTCATG
CGAAACCAGCTTATCAAGGAAAGCCGGATTGATCTTACTAGTGAACCTTTAATGAAACTCAAAGATGAAG
AGGACGTTAACTATGAAGCCGTGACGACGGCGGTTAAAAAAGCGGTACGCTTGAACCGTGCAATTCAGGC
TTGGGACGGTCATTGGCCGGCTGAAAATGCGGGTCCCCTTTTTTTCACCCCTCCTCTGATAATTGCCTTG
TACATAAGTGGTACAATGGATACAATTTTATCAAAAGAACACCAGAAGGAGATGATTCGCTACATGTACA
TCCATCAAAATGAAGATGGAGGATGGGGATTCTATATATCGGGCAAAAGCACGATGATTGGAAGTGCTTT
GAACTATGTGGCTCTAAGACTTCTTGGAGAAGCTTCAACCGATGATGACATTAATGGTGACGGTGCACTT
GCTAGAGCCCAAAAATGGATCTTTGATCACGGTGGTGCTACATCCATCCCTTCATGGGGCAAGGTTTATC
TGGCTGTGCTTGGGGTATATGAATGGGAAGGCTGCAATCCTCTGCCTCCAGAATTTTGGCTATTTCCTTC
CTTTTTGCCTTATCATCCAGCAAAAATGTGGTGTTACTGTAGAACGACATACATGCCGATGTCACACTTG
TATGGTAAAAGCTACCATGGCCCTATTACTGATCTTGTTCTGTCTTTGAGAAAAGAGATTCACACTCTTC
CTTACCACCACATTAACTGGAACAAACAACGACATAACTGTTGCAAGGTGGATCTATACTACCCTCATTC
TTCCATACAAGATCTGTTATGGGATAGTCTGCATTATTTTTGTGAACCGCTTTTCAGAAAATGGCCCTTT
AACAAGCTAAGAGAGAAGGGTCTTAAAAGAGTCATTGACCTAATGCGTTATGGATCCGAGGAAGGACGTT
ACATAGGCATGGGTTGTGTTGACAAGGCTTTACAAATGATGTGTTTTTATGCGGAGGATCCAAATGGGAT
TGACTTCAAACGCCACCTGGCTAGAGTCCCCGATTACTTGTGGGTTGCAGAAGATGGTATGAAGATGCAA
AGTTTCGGAAGTCAGTTATGGGATTGCACTCTTGTAACTCAAGCAATTATGGCCAGTAATATGGTCGATG
AGTATGGAGATTCACTCAAAAAAGCCCACTTTTACTTAAAACAGTCACAGATTAAAGAGAACCCTAAAGG
CGATTTCACAAAAATGTGTCGTTTATTCACGAAAGGGGCATGGACTTTCTCTGATCAAGATCATGGATGG
GTCGTATCAGATTGCACTGCAGAAGCTTTGAAATGTTTATTGGCATTGTCACAAATGCCACAAGATATTG
CTGGCGAAAAGGCTGAAGTTGATAGATTATATGATGCTGTGAATGTCCTCCTTTATCTGCAAAGTCCTGA
AAGTGGGGGTTTCGCAATTTGGGAGCCACCAGTTCCAAAACCATACTTAGAGATGCTGAACCCATCGGAA
CTTTTTGCAGACATAGTGGTTGAGAAAGAGCATGTTGAATGTACTGGATCAATAATCCAAGCATTGAACT
TATTCAAAAATCTGCACCCACGGCACCGTGAGAAAGAAATAGAAGTTGCTATCGAGAAAGGCATACGTTT
TTTGGAAACCAAACAACAAAAAGATGGTTCATGGTACGGTTATTGGGGTATTTGTTTTCTCTATGGCACA
TTTTTTGTTCTGCAAGGTTTGGTATCATGCGGGAAAACATATGAAAATAGTGAAACCATTCGAAAAGCTG
TCAAATTTTTGCTCTCAACACAAAATGCAGAAGGTGGTTGGGGAGAGAGTTTTGAGTCATGTCCACAAGA
GAAATTCATACCTTTGGAGGGAAATAGAACAAATTTGGTGCAGACTTCATGGGCAATGCTTGGACTTCTC
TATGGTGGACAGGTTGAAAGAGATCCAACACCGTTACACCAGGCAGCAAAACTGCTCATTAATGGACAAT
TGGATAATGGAGATTTTCCACAGAAGGAAATAACTGGAGTTTACATGAAAAACTGCATGTTGCATTATCC
AGAATATAGGAACACTTTTCCGTTATGGGCGTTGGGAGAATATCGCAACCGTGTTTGGTTGCCAAAACAA
CAAGTCGGTTCGTAAGTCGACCGGCTGCTAACAAAGCCCGAGCTTCTCTAGCTAGAGTCGATCGACAAGC
TCGAGTTTCTCCATAATAATGTGTGAGTAGTTCCCAGATAAGGGAATTAGGGTTCCTATAGGGTTTCGCT
CATGTGTTGAGCATATAAGAAACCCTTAGTATGTATTTGTATTTGTAAAATACTTCTATCAATAAAATTT
CTAATTCCTAAAACCAAAATCCAGTACTAAAATCCAGATCGCT
